>Addgene plasmid #10912 | Rc/CMV cyclin D3 | addgene full sequence | sequence record 258313 | Addgene NGS Result
TCGACGGATCGGGAGATCTCCCGATCCCCTATGGTGCACTCTCAGTACAATCTGCTCTGATGCCGCATAG
TTAAGCCAGTATCTGCTCCCTGCTTGTGTGTTGGAGGTCGCTGAGTAGTGCGCGAGCAAAATTTAAGCTA
CAACAAGGCAAGGCTTGACCGACAATTGCATGAAGAATCTGCTTAGGGTTAGGCGTTTTGCGCTGCTTCG
CGATGTACGGGCCAGATATACGCGTTGACATTGATTATTGACTAGTTATTAATAGTAATCAATTACGGGG
TCATTAGTTCATAGCCCATATATGGAGTTCCGCGTTACATAACTTACGGTAAATGGCCCGCCTGGCTGAC
CGCCCAACGACCCCCGCCCATTGACGTCAATAATGACGTATGTTCCCATAGTAACGCCAATAGGGACTTT
CCATTGACGTCAATGGGTGGAGTATTTACGGTAAACTGCCCACTTGGCAGTACATCAAGTGTATCATATG
CCAAGTACGCCCCCTATTGACGTCAATGACGGTAAATGGCCCGCCTGGCATTATGCCCAGTACATGACCT
TATGGGACTTTCCTACTTGGCAGTACATCTACGTATTAGTCATCGCTATTACCATGGTGATGCGGTTTTG
GCAGTACATCAATGGGCGTGGATAGCGGTTTGACTCACGGGGATTTCCAAGTCTCCACCCCATTGACGTC
AATGGGAGTTTGTTTTGGCACCAAAATCAACGGGACTTTCCAAAATGTCGTAACAACTCCGCCCCATTGA
CGCAAATGGGCGGTAGGCGTGTACGGTGGGAGGTCTATATAAGCAGAGCTCTCTGGCTAACTAGAGAACC
CACTGCTTACTGGCTTATCGAAATTAATACGACTCACTATAGGGAGACCCAAGCTTGGTACCGAGCTCGG
ATCCACTAGTAACGGCCGCCAAATTCGGGGCCAGCGCCAGCGCCAGACCCGCGCCCCGCGCTCTCCGGCC
CGTCGCCTGCCTTGGGACTCGCGAGCCCGCACTCCCGCCCTGCCTGTTCGCTGCCCGAGTATGGAGCTGC
TGTGTTGCGAAGGCACCCGGCACGCGCCCCGGGCCGGGCCGGACCCGCGGCTGCTGGGGGACCAGCGTGT
CCTGCAGAGCCTGCTCCGCCTGGAGGAGCGCTACGTACCCCGCGCCTCCTACTTCCAGTGCGTGCAGCGG
GAGATCAAGCCGCACATGCGGAAGATGCTGGCTTACTGGATGCTGGAGGTATGTGAGGAGCAGCGCTGTG
AGGAGGAAGTCTTCCCCCTGGCCATGAACTACCTGGATCGCTACCTGTCTTGCGTCCCCACCCGAAAGGC
GCAGTTGCAGCTCCTGGGTGCGGTCTGCATGCTGCTGGCCTCCAAGCTGCGCGAGACCACGCCCCTGACC
ATCGAAAAACTGTGCATCTACACCGACCACGCTGTCTCTCCCCGCCAGTTGCGGGACTGGGAGGTGCTGG
TCCTAGGGAAGCTCAAGTGGGACCTGGCTGCTGTGATTGCACATGATTTCCTGGCCTTCATTCTGCACCG
GCTCTCTCTGCCCCGTGACCGACAGGCCTTGGTCAAAAAGCATGCCCAGACCTTTTTGGCCCTCTGTGCT
ACAGATTATACCTTTGCCATGTACCCGCCATCCATGATCGCCACGGGCAGCATTGGGGCTGCAGTGCAAG
GCCTGGGTGCCTGCTCCATGTCCGGGGATGAGCTCACAGAGCTGCTGGCAGGGATCACTGGCACTGAAGT
GGACTGCCTGCGGGCCTGTCAGGAGCAGATCGAAGCTGCACTCAGGGAGAGCCTCAGGGAAGCCTCTCAG
ACCAGCTCCAGCCCAGCGCCCAAAGCCCCCCGGGGCTCCAGCAGCCAAGGGCCCAGCCAGACCAGCACTC
CTACAGATGTCACAGCCATACACCTGTAGCCCTGGAGAGGCCCTCTGGAGTGGCCAAGGAGCTGCTATAG
CCTGGGGTGGGGTCATGCCCTCCTCTCCCATTGTCCCTCTGCCCCATCCTCCAGCAGGGAAAATGCAGCA
GGGATGCCCTGGAGGTGGCTGAGCCCCTGTCTAGAGAGGGAGGCAAGCCCTGTTGACACAGGTCTTTCCT
AAGGCTGCAAGGTTTAGGCTGGTGGCCCAGGACCATCATCCTACTGTAATAAAGATGATTGTGAAATAAA
ACTGGCTTTGGCCCGAATTCTGGCGGCCGCTCGAGCATGCATCTAGAGGGCCCTATTCTATAGTGTCACC
TAAATGCTAGAGCTCGCTGATCAGCCTCGACTGTGCCTTCTAGTTGCCAGCCATCTGTTGTTTGCCCCTC
CCCCGTGCCTTCCTTGACCCTGGAAGGTGCCACTCCCACTGTCCTTTCCTAATAAAATGAGGAAATTGCA
TCGCATTGTCTGAGTAGGTGTCATTCTATTCTGGGGGGTGGGGTGGGGCAGGACAGCAAGGGGGAGGATT
GGGAAGACAATAGCAGGCATGCTGGGGATGCGGTGGGCTCTATGGCTTCTGAGGCGGAAAGAACCAGCTG
GGGCTCGAGGGGGGATCCCC
[124 nt withheld, positions 2541-2664]
C
[91 nt withheld, positions 2666-2756]
A
[49 nt withheld, positions 2758-2806]
CCTTTGACGTTGGAGTCCACGTTCTTT
[37 nt withheld, positions 2834-2870]
ACCCTATCTCGGTCTATTCTTTTGATTTATAAGGGATTTTGCCGATTTCGGCCTATTGGTTAAAAAATGA
GCTGATTTAACAAAAATTTAACGCGAATTTTAACAAAATATTAACGCTTACAATTTAAATATTTGCTTAT
ACAATCT
[37 nt withheld, positions 3018-3054]
GGGTACCGAGCTCGAATTCTGTGGAATGTGTGTCAGTTAGGGTGTGGAAAGTCCCCAGGCTCCCCAGCAG
GCAGAAGTATGCAAAGCATGCATCTCAATTAGTCAGCAACCAGGTGTGGAAAGTCCCCAGGCTCCCCAGC
AGGCAGAAGTATGCAAAGCATGCATCTCAATTAGTCAGCAACCATAGTCCCGCCCCTAACTCCGCCCATC
CCGCCCCTAACTCCGCCCAGTTCCGCCCATTCTCCGCCCCATGGCTGACTAATTTTTTTTATTTATGCAG
AGGCCGAGGCCGCCTCGGCCTCTGAGCTATTCCAGAAGTAGTGAGGAGGCTTTTTTGGAGGCCTAGGCTT
TTGCAAAAAGCTCCCGGGAGCTTGGATATCCATTTTCGGATCTGATCAAGAGACAGGATGAGGATCGTTT
CGCATGATTGAACAAGATGGATTGCACGCAGGTTCTCCGGCCGCTTGGGTGGAGAGGCTATTCGGCTATG
ACTGGGCACAACAGACAATCGGCTGCTCTGATGCCGCCGTGTTCCGGCTGTCAGCGCAGGGGCGCCCGGT
TCTTTTTGTCAAGACCGACCTGTCCGGTGCCCTGAATGAACTGCAGGACGAGGCAGCGCGGCTATCGTGG
CTGGCCACGACGGGCGTTCCTTGCGCAGCTGTGCTCGACGTTGTCACTGAAGCGGGAAGGGACTGGCTGC
TATTGGGCGAAGTGCCGGGGCAGGATCTCCTGTCATCTCACCTTGCTCCTGCCGAGAAAGTATCCATCAT
GGCTGATGCAATGCGGCGGCTGCATACGCTTGATCCGGCTACCTGCCCATTCGACCACCAAGCGAAACAT
CGCATCGAGCGAGCACGTACTCGGATGGAAGCCGGTCTTGTCGATCAGGATGATCTGGACGAAGAGCATC
AGGGGCTCGCGCCAGCCGAACTGTTCGCCAGGCTCAAGGCGCGCATGCCCGACGGCGAGGATCTCGTCGT
GACCCATGGCGATGCCTGCTTGCCGAATATCATGGTGGAAAATGGCCGCTTTTCTGGATTCATCGACTGT
GGCCGGCTGGGTGTGGCGGACCGCTATCAGGACATAGCGTTGGCTACCCGTGATATTGCTGAAGAGCTTG
GCGGCGAATGGGCTGACCGCTTCCTCGTGCTTTACGGTATCGCCGCTCCCGATTCGCAGCGCATCGCCTT
CTATCGCCTTCTTGACGAGTTCTTCTGAGCGGGACTCTGGGGTTCGAAATGACCGACCAAGCGACGCCCA
ACCTGCCATCACGAGATTTCGATTCCACCGCCGCCTTCTATGAAAGGTTGGGCTTCGGAATCGTTTTCCG
GGACGCCGGCTGGATGATCCTCCAGCGCGGGGATCTCATGCTGGAGTTCTTCGCCCACCCCAACTTGTTT
ATTGCAGCTTATAATGGTTACAAATAAAGCAATAGCATCACAAATTTCACAAATAAAGCATTTTTTTCAC
TGCATTCTAGTTGTGGTTTGTCCAAACTCATCAATGTATCTTATCATGTCTGGATCCGTCGACCTCGAGA
GCTTGGCGTAATCATGGTCATAGCTGTTTCCTGTGTGAAATTGTTATCCGCTCACAATTCCACACAACAT
ACGAGCCGGAAGCATAAAGTGTAAAGCCTGGGGTGCCTAATGAGTGAGCTAACTCACATTAATTGCGTTG
CGCTCACTGCCCGCTTTCCAGTCGGGAAACCTGTCGTGCCAGCTGCATTAATGAATCGGCCAACGCGCGG
GGAGAGGCGGTTTGCGTATTGGGCGCTCTTCCGCTTCCTCGCTCACTGACTCGCTGCGCTCGGTCGTTCG
GCTGCGGCGAGCGGTATCAGCTCACTCAAAGGCGGTAATACGGTTATCCACAGAATCAGGGGATAACGCA
GGAAAGAACATGTGAGCAAAAGGCCAGCAAAAGGCCAGGAACCGTAAAAAGGCCGCGTTGCTGGCGTTTT
TCCATAGGCTCCGCCCCCCTGACGAGCATCACAAAAATCGACGCTCAAGTCAGAGGTGGCGAAACCCGAC
AGGACTATAAAGATACCAGGCGTTTCCCCCTGGAAGCTCCCTCGTGCGCTCTCCTGTTCCGACCCTGCCG
CTTACCGGATACCTGTCCGCCTTTCTCCCTTCGGGAAGCGTGGCGCTTTCTCATAGCTCACGCTGTAGGT
ATCTCAGTTCGGTGTAGGTCGTTCGCTCCAAGCTGGGCTGTGTGCACGAACCCCCCGTTCAGCCCGACCG
CTGCGCCTTATCCGGTAACTATCGTCTTGAGTCCAACCCGGTAAGACACGACTTATCGCCACTGGCAGCA
GCCACTGGTAACAGGATTAGCAGAGCGAGGTATGTAGGCGGTGCTACAGAGTTCTTGAAGTGGTGGCCTA
ACTACGGCTACACTAGAAGAACAGTATTTGGTATCTGCGCTCTGCTGAAGCCAGTTACCTTCGGAAAAAG
AGTTGGTAGCTCTTGATCCGGCAAACAAACCACCGCTGGTAGCGGTGGTTTTTTTGTTTGCAAGCAGCAG
ATTACGCGCAGAAAAAAAGGATCTCAAGAAGATCCTTTGATCTTTTCTACGGGGTCTGACGCTCAGTGGA
ACGAAAACTCACGTTAAGGGATTTTGGTCATGAGATTATCAAAAAGGATCTTCACCTAGATCCTTTTAAA
TTAAAAATGAAGTTTTAAATCAATCTAAAGTATATATGAGTAAACTTGGTCTGACAGTTACCAATGCTTA
ATCAGTGAGGCACCTATCTCAGCGATCTGTCTATTTCGTTCATCCATAGTTGCCTGACTCCCCGTCGTGT
AGATAACTACGATACGGGAGGGCTTACCATCTGGCCCCAGTGCTGCAATGATACCGCGAGACCCACGCTC
ACCGGCTCCAGATTTATCAGCAATAAACCAGCCAGCCGGAAGGGCCGAGCGCAGAAGTGGTCCTGCAACT
TTATCCGCCTCCATCCAGTCTATTAATTGTTGCCGGGAAGCTAGAGTAAGTAGTTCGCCAGTTAATAGTT
TGCGCAACGTTGTTGCCATTGCTACAGGCATCGTGGTGTCACGCTCGTCGTTTGGTATGGCTTCATTCAG
CTCCGGTTCCCAACGATCAAGGCGAGTTACATGATCCCCCATGTTGTGCAAAAAAGCGGTTAGCTCCTTC
GGTCCTCCGATCGTTGTCAGAAGTAAGTTGGCCGCAGTGTTATCACTCATGGTTATGGCAGCACTGCATA
ATTCTCTTACTGTCATGCCATCCGTAAGATGCTTTTCTGTGACTGGTGAGTACTCAACCAAGTCATTCTG
AGAATAGTGTATGCGGCGACCGAGTTGCTCTTGCCCGGCGTCAATACGGGATAATACCGCGCCACATAGC
AGAACTTTAAAAGTGCTCATCATTGGAAAACGTTCTTCGGGGCGAAAACTCTCAAGGATCTTACCGCTGT
TGAGATCCAGTTCGATGTAACCCACTCGTGCACCCAACTGATCTTCAGCATCTTTTACTTTCACCAGCGT
TTCTGGGTGAGCAAAAACAGGAAGGCAAAATGCCGCAAAAAAGGGAATAAGGGCGACACGGAAATGTTGA
ATACTCATACTCTTCCTTTTTCAATATTATTGAAGCATTTATCAGGGTTATTGTCTCATGAGCGGATACA
TATTTGAATGTATTTAGAAAAATAAACAAATAGGGGTTCCGCGCACATTTCCCCGAAAAGTGCCACCTGA
CG
Features (pLannotate 1.2.2; 22 found; start..end, strand, type, name):
     30..82      -  misc_feature   bom (fragment): basis of mobility region from pBR322
    237..616     +  enhancer       CMV enhancer: human cytomegalovirus immediate early enhancer
    617..820     +  promoter       CMV promoter: human cytomegalovirus (CMV) immediate early promoter
    816..849     +  LTR            5' LTR (truncated) (fragment): truncated 5' long terminal repeat (LTR) from HIV-1
    865..883     +  promoter       T7 promoter: promoter for bacteriophage T7 RNA polymerase
   1041..1916    +  CDS            CCND3: CCND3_HUMAN - Experimental evidence at protein level: Swiss-Prot protein existence level 1. Regulatory component of the cyclin D3-CDK4 (DC) complex that phosphorylates and inhibits members of the retinoblastoma (RB) protein family including RB1 and regulates the cell-cycle during G(1)/S transition. Phosphorylation of RB1 allows dissociation of the transcription factor E2F from the RB/E2F complex and the subsequent transcription of E2F target genes which are responsible for the progression through the G(1) phase. Hypophosphorylates RB1 in early G(1) phase. Cyclin D-CDK4 complexes are major inte
   2227..2245    -  promoter       SP6 promoter: promoter for bacteriophage SP6 RNA polymerase
   2271..2495    +  polyA_signal   bGH poly(A) signal: bovine growth hormone polyadenylation signal
   2499..2520    +  promoter       SV40 promoter (fragment): SV40 enhancer and early promoter
   2541..2969    +  rep_origin     f1 ori (sequence partly withheld): f1 bacteriophage origin of replication; arrow indicates direction of (+) strand synthesis
   3055..3073    -  misc_feature   MCS (fragment): pUC18/19 multiple cloning site
   3082..3411    +  promoter       SV40 promoter: SV40 enhancer and early promoter
   3478..4269    +  CDS            neo: KKA2_KLEPN - Also known as kan, nptII. Experimental evidence at protein level: Swiss-Prot protein existence level 1. Resistance to kanamycin, neomycin, paromomycin, ribostamycin, butirosin and gentamicin B. From Klebsiella pneumoniae.
   4293..4451    +  CDS            ble (fragment): BLE_KLEPN - Experimental evidence at protein level: Swiss-Prot protein existence level 1. Binding protein with a strong affinity to the bleomycin family of antibiotics. Binds to CL990; an antimitotic-antibiotic compound. From Klebsiella pneumoniae.
   4446..4580    +  polyA_signal   SV40 poly(A) signal: SV40 polyadenylation signal
   4635..4651    -  protein_bind   lac operator: The lac repressor binds to the lac operator to inhibit transcription in E. coli. This inhibition can be relieved by adding lactose or isopropyl-β-D-thiogalactopyranoside (IPTG). lac repressor encoded by lacI
   4659..4689    -  promoter       lac promoter: promoter for the E. coli lac operon
   4704..4725    -  protein_bind   CAP binding site: CAP binding activates transcription in the presence of cAMP. E. coli catabolite activator protein
   4738..4830    -  CDS            lacI (fragment): lac repressor; lacI; The lac repressor binds to the lac operator to inhibit transcription in E. coli. This inhibition can be relieved by adding lactose or isopropyl-β-D-thiogalactopyranoside (IPTG).
   5013..5601    -  rep_origin     ori: high-copy-number ColE1/pMB1/pBR322/pUC origin of replication
   5772..6632    -  CDS            AmpR: β-lactamase; bla; confers resistance to ampicillin, carbenicillin, and related antibiotics
   6633..6737    -  promoter       AmpR promoter: bla
