[The description below was written by a language model from this plasmid's Addgene catalogue record and pLannotate feature annotations shown in this document.]
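Description:
Rc/CMV cyclin D3 is a mammalian expression plasmid built on the pRc/CMV backbone that carries a human cyclin D3 (CCND3) cDNA. It is propagated in E. coli as a high-copy plasmid through a ColE1/pUC-type origin with ampicillin selection from the β-lactamase gene. An f1 origin is also present, which in principle allows single-stranded DNA production. For selection in mammalian cells, an SV40 enhancer/early promoter drives a neomycin phosphotransferase gene terminated by an SV40 polyadenylation signal, so stable transfectants can be selected with G418. The small annotated fragments of ble, lacI, the lac promoter/operator, an HIV-1 LTR, a second SV40 promoter piece and bom appear to be backbone remnants or short sequence matches rather than functional units.

The cyclin D3 coding sequence sits downstream of the human cytomegalovirus immediate-early enhancer and promoter and upstream of the bovine growth hormone polyadenylation signal, giving strong constitutive expression in transfected mammalian cells. No epitope tag or reporter is annotated. A T7 promoter upstream and an oppositely oriented SP6 promoter downstream flank the insert and can serve for sequencing or in vitro transcription. According to the record, the cDNA was inserted as a blunt-ended (Klenow-filled) EcoRI fragment at the BstXI site, destroying the site on both sides. The catalogue lists the insert as about 2 kb, but the sequenced plasmid of 6,766 nt is shorter than the stated backbone plus insert, so the listed sizes are probably approximate. The annotated reading frame spans under 900 bp, with the rest of the insert presumably untranslated cDNA sequence. Cyclin D3 partners with CDK4 to phosphorylate retinoblastoma family proteins at the G1/S transition. The associated publication used ectopic expression of human cyclins to study how they regulate retinoblastoma protein function.
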