Addgene plasmid #10912: Rc/CMV cyclin D3
Depositing lab: Bob Weinberg. Depositing organization: Whitehead Institute for Biomedical Research. Publication: Regulation of retinoblastoma protein functions by ectopic expression of human cyclins. Hinds PW, Mittnacht S, Dulic V, Arnold A, Reed SI, Weinberg RA. Cell. 1992 Sep 18. 70(6):993-1006. 10.1016/0092-8674(92)90249-C PubMed 1388095.
Backbone
  Vector backbone: pRc/CMV
  Backbone size w/o insert (bp): 5542
  Vector type: Mammalian Expression
  Selectable markers: Neomycin (select with G418)
Growth in bacteria
  Bacterial resistance: Ampicillin, 100 μg/mL
  Growth temperature: 37°C
  Growth strain: DH5alpha
  Copy number: High Copy
Gene/Insert
  Gene/Insert name: cyclin D3
  Species: H. sapiens (human)
  Insert size (bp): 2000
  Entrez Gene: CCND3
  Cloning method: Restriction Enzyme; 5′ cloning site BstXI (destroyed during cloning); 3′ cloning site BstXI (destroyed during cloning)
  Sequencing primers: 5′ T7
Terms and licenses: Academic/Nonprofit Terms; Industry Terms: Not Available to Industry
Depositor comments: D3 cloned in as klenow'ed EcoRI fragment at BstXI site.
How to cite: Rc/CMV cyclin D3 was a gift from Bob Weinberg (Addgene plasmid # 10912 ; http://n2t.net/addgene:10912 ; RRID:Addgene_10912)
