>Addgene plasmid #10912 | Rc/CMV cyclin D3 | addgene partial sequence | sequence record 17874 | 10912 with T7
TTCGGGGCCAGCGCCAGCGCCAGACCCGCGCCCCGCGCTCTCCGGCCCGTCGCCTGCCTTGGGACTCGCG
AGCCCGCACTCCCGCCCTGCCTGTTCGCTGCCCGAGTATGGAGCTGCTGTGTTGCGAAGGCACCCGGCAC
GCGCCCCGGGCCGGGCCGGACCCGCGGCTGCTGGGGGACCAGCGTGTCCTGCAGAGCCTGCTCCGCCTGG
AGGAGCGCTACGTACCCCGCGCCTCCTACTTCCAGTGCGTGCAGCGGGAGATCAAGCCGCACATGCGGAA
GATGCTGGCTTACTGGATGCTGGAGGTATGTGAGGAGCAGCGCTGTGAGGAGGAAGTCTTCCCCCTGGCC
ATGAACTACCTGGATCGCTACCTGTCTTGCGTCCCCACCCGAAAGGCGCAGTTGCAGCTCCTGGGTGCGG
TCTGCATGCTGCTGGCCTCCAAGCTGCGCGAGACCACGCCCCTGACCATCGAAAAACTGTGCATCTACAC
CGACCACGCTGTCTCTCCCCGCCAGTTGCGGGACTGGGAGGTGCTGGTCCTAGGGAAGCTCAAGTGGGAC
CTGGCTGCTGTGATTGCACATGATTTCCTGGCCTTCATTCTGCACCGGCTCTCTCTGCCCCGTGACCGAC
AGGCCTTGGTCAAAAAGCATGCCCAGACCTTTTTGGCCCTCTGTGCTACAGATTA
